Addgene plasmid #74167: pCDNA3-deltaBamHI-human MIZ1
Purpose: Mammalian expression of human MIZ1
Depositing lab: Martine Roussel. Depositing organization: St. Jude Children's Research Hospital. Publication: The Interaction of Myc with Miz1 Defines Medulloblastoma Subgroup Identity. Vo BT, Wolf E, Kawauchi D, Gebhardt A, Rehg JE, Finkelstein D, Walz S, Murphy BL, Youn YH, Han YG, Eilers M, Roussel MF. Cancer Cell. 2016 Jan 11;29(1):5-16. doi: 10.1016/j.ccell.2015.12.003. PubMed 26766587.
Backbone
  Vector backbone: pCDNA3
  Backbone manufacturer: Invitrogen
  Backbone size w/o insert (bp): 5440
  Vector type: Mammalian Expression
Growth in bacteria
  Bacterial resistance: Ampicillin, 100 μg/mL
  Growth temperature: 37°C
  Growth strain: DH5alpha
  Copy number: High Copy
Gene/Insert
  Gene/Insert name: MIZ1
  Species: H. sapiens (human)
  Insert size (bp): 2400
  Entrez Gene: ZBTB17 (a.k.a. MIZ-1, ZNF151, ZNF60, pHZ-67)
  Promoter: CMV
  Cloning method: Restriction Enzyme; 5′ cloning site EcoRI (not destroyed); 3′ cloning site XhoI (not destroyed)
  Sequencing primers: 5′ CMV-F; 3′ BGHrev
Terms and licenses: Academic/Nonprofit Terms; Industry Terms: Not Available to Industry
Depositor comments: BamHI in polylinker destroyed
How to cite: pCDNA3-deltaBamHI-human MIZ1 was a gift from Martine Roussel (Addgene plasmid # 74167 ; http://n2t.net/addgene:74167 ; RRID:Addgene_74167)
