[The description below was written by a language model from this plasmid's Addgene catalogue record.]
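Description:
pCDNA3-deltaBamHI-human MIZ1 is a mammalian expression plasmid built on the Invitrogen pCDNA3 backbone (about 5.4 kb without insert), modified so that the BamHI site in the polylinker has been destroyed. It is propagated in E. coli as a high-copy plasmid under ampicillin selection. No feature table accompanies the record, so other backbone elements are not itemised. The standard pCDNA3 design carries a neomycin resistance cassette for G418 selection of stable mammalian transfectants, but the record does not confirm this for the modified version. The use of a BGH reverse sequencing primer is consistent with the bovine growth hormone polyadenylation signal that normally lies downstream of the pCDNA3 cloning site.

The payload is an insert of roughly 2.4 kb encoding human MIZ1, the product of the ZBTB17 gene (also known as MIZ-1 or ZNF151), a BTB/POZ-domain zinc finger transcription factor known as a binding partner of Myc. The insert was placed between the EcoRI and XhoI sites of the polylinker, both of which remain intact, so the fragment can be excised or swapped. Transcription is driven by the CMV immediate-early promoter, which gives strong constitutive expression in most transfected mammalian cell lines. The record lists no epitope tags, fusion partners or mutations, so the protein appears to be expressed in untagged form, although this is not stated explicitly.

The stated purpose is mammalian expression of human MIZ1. The associated publication concerns the Myc–Miz1 interaction in defining medulloblastoma subgroup identity, so the plasmid suits overexpression studies of Miz1 function and its interplay with Myc.
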