>Addgene plasmid #74167 | pCDNA3-deltaBamHI-human MIZ1 | depositor partial sequence | sequence record 139212 | MIZ1
CGGCCGCCAGTGTGCTGGAATTCACCATGGACTTTCCCCAGCACAGCCAGCATGTCTTGGAACAGCTGAA
CCAGCAGCGGCAGCTGGGGCTTCTCTGTGACTGCACCTTTGTGGTGGACGGTGTTCACTTTAAGGCTCAT
AAAGCAGTGCTGGCGGCCTGCAGCGAGTACTTCAAGATGCTCTTCGTGGACCAGAAGGACGTGGTGCACC
TGGACATCAGTAACGCGGCAGGCCTGGGGCAGGTGCTGGAGTTTATGTACACGGCCAAGCTGAGCCTGAG
CCCTGAGAACGTGGATGATGTGCTGGCCGTGGCCACTTTCCTCCAAATGCAGGACATCATCACGGCCTGC
CATGCCCTCAAGTCACTTGCTGAGCCGGCTACCAGCCCTGGGGGAAATGCGGAGGCCTTGGCCACAGAAG
GAGGGGACAAGAGAGCCAAAGAGGAGAAGGTGGCCACCAGCACGCTGAGCAGGCTGGAGCAGGCAGGACG
CAGCACACCCATAGGCCCCAGCAGGGACCTCAAGGAGGAGCGCGGCGGTCAGGCCCAGAGTGCGGCCAGC
GGTGCAGAGCAGACAGAGAAAGCCGATGCGCCCCGGGAGCCGCCGCCTGTGGAGCTCAAGCCAGACCCCA
CGAGTGGCATGGCTGCCGCAGAAGCTGAGGCCGCTTTGTCCGAGAGCTCGGAGCAAGAAATGGAGGTGGA
GCCCGCCCGGAAAGGGGAAGAGGAGCAAAAGGAGCAAGAGGAGCAAGAGGAGGAGGGCGCAGGGCCAGCT
GAGGTCAAGGAGGAGGGTTCCCAGCTGGAGAACGGAGAGGCCCCCGAGGAGAACGAGAATGAGGAGTCAG
CGGGCACAGACTCGGGGCAGGAGCTCGGCTCCGAGGCCCGGGGCCTGCGCTCAGGCACCTACGGCGACCG
CACGGAGTCCAAGGCCTACGGCTCCGTCATCCACAAGTGCGAGGACTGTGGGAAGGAGTTCACGCACACG
GGGAACTTCAAGCGGCACATCCGCATCCACACGGGGGAGAAGCCCTTCTCGTGCCGGGAGTGCAGCAAGG
CCTTTTCCGACCCGGCCGCGTGCAAGGCCCATGAGAAGACGCACAGCCCTCTGAAGCCCTACGGCTGCGA
GGAGTGCGGGAAGAGCTACCGCCTCATCAGCCTGCTGAACCTGCACAAGAAGCGGCACTCGGGCGAGGCG
CGCTACCGCTGCGAGGACTGCGGCAAGCTCTTCACCACCTCGGGCAACCTCAAGCGCCACCAGCTGGTGC
ACAGCGGCGAGAAGCCCTACCAGTGCGACTACTGCGGCCGCTCCTTCTCCGACCCCACTTCCAAGATGCG
CCACCTGGAGACCCACGACACGGACAAGGAGCACAAGTGCCCACACTGCGACAAGAAGTTCAACCAGGTA
GGGAACCTGAAGGCCCACCTGAAGATCCACATCGCTGACGGGCCCCTCAAGTGCCGAGAGTGTGGGAAGC
AGTTCACCACCTCAGGGAACCTGAAGCGGCACCTTCGGATCCACAGCGGGGAGAAGCCCTACGTGTGCAT
CCACTGCCAGCGACAGTTTGCAGACCCCGGCGCTCTGCAGCGGCACGTCCGCATTCACACAGGTGAGAAG
CCATGCCAGTGTGTGATGTGCGGTAAGGCCTTCACCCAGGCCAGCTCCCTCATCGCCCACGTGCGCCAGC
ACACCGGGGAGAAGCCCTACGTCTGCGAGCGCTGCGGCAAGAGATTCGTCCAGTCCAGCCAGTTGGCCAA
TCATATTCGCCACCACGACAACATCCGCCCACACAAGTGCAGCGTGTGCAGCAAGGCCTTCGTGAACGTG
GGGGACCTGTCCAAGCACATCATCATTCACACTGGAGAGAAGCCTTACCTGTGTGATAAGTGTGGGCGTG
GCTTCAACCGGGTAGACAACCTGCGCTCCCACGTGAAGACCGTGCACCAGGGCAAGGCAGGCATCAAGAT
CCTGGAGCCCGAGGAGGGCAGTGAGGTCAGCGTGGTCACTGTGGATGACATGGTCACGCTGGCTACCGAG
GCACTGGCAGCGACAGCCGTCACTCAGCTCACAGTGGTGCCGGTGGGAGCTGCAGTGACAGCCGATGAGA
CGGAAGTCCTGAAGGCCGAGATCAGCAAAGCTGTGAAGCAAGTGCAGGAAGAAGACCCCAACACTCACAT
CCTCTACGCCTGTGACTCCTGTGGGGACAAGTTTCTGGATGCCAACAGCCTGGCTCAGCATGTGCGAATC
CACACAGCCCAGGCACTGGTCATGTTCCAGACAGACGCGGACTTCTATCAGCAGTATGGGCCAGGTGGCA
CGTGGCCTGCCGGGCAGGTGCTGCAGGCTGGGGAGCTGGTCTTCCGCCCTCGCGACGGGGCTGAGGGCCA
GCCCGCACTGGCAGAGACCTCCCCTACAGCTCCTGAATGTCCCCCGCCTGCCGAGTGA
