>Addgene plasmid #74167 | pCDNA3-deltaBamHI-human MIZ1 | addgene partial sequence | sequence record 141819 | CMV-F 5'-CGCAAATGGGCGGTAGGCGTG-3'
ACCCACTGCTTACTGGCTTATCGAAATTAATACGACTCACTATAGGGAGACCCAAGCTTGGTACCGAGCT
CGGATCGATCCACTAGTAACGGCCGCCAGTGTGCTGGAATTCACCATGGACTTTCCCCAGCACAGCCAGC
ATGTCTTGGAACAGCTGAACCAGCAGCGGCAGCTGGGGCTTCTCTGTGACTGCACCTTTGTGGTGGACGG
TGTTCACTTTAAGGCTCATAAAGCAGTGCTGGCGGCCTGCAGCGAGTACTTCAAGATGCTCTTCGTGGAC
CAGAAGGACGTGGTGCACCTGGACATCAGTAACGCGGCAGGCCTGGGGCAGGTGCTGGAGTTTATGTACA
CGGCCAAGCTGAGCCTGAGCCCTGAGAACGTGGATGATGTGCTGGCCGTGGCCACTTTCCTCCAAATGCA
GGACATCATCACGGCCTGCCATGCCCTCAAGTCACTTGCTGAGCCGGCTACCAGCCCTGGGGGAAATGCG
GAGGCCTTGGCCACAGAAGGAGGGGACAAGAGAGCCAAAGAGGAGAAGGTGGCCACCAGCACGCTGAGCA
GGCTGGAGCAGGCAGGACGCAGCACACCCATAGGCCCCAGCAGGGACCTCAAGGAGGAGCGCGGCGGTCA
GGCCCAGAGTGCGGCCAGCGGTGCAGAGCAGACAGAGAAAGCCGATGCGCCCCGGGAGCCGCCGCCTGTG
GAGCTCAAGCCAGACCC
