>Addgene plasmid #74167 | pCDNA3-deltaBamHI-human MIZ1 | addgene partial sequence | sequence record 141977 | BGH-rev 5'-TAGAAGGCACAGTCGAGG-3'
GGCCCTCTAGATCACTCGGCAGGCGGGGGACATTCAGGAGCTGTAGGGGAGGTCTCTGCCAGTGCGGGCT
GGCCCTCAGCCCCGTCGCGAGGGCGGAAGACCAGCTCCCCAGCCTGCAGCACCTGCCCGGCAGGCCACGT
GCCACCTGGCCCATACTGCTGATAGAAGTCCGCGTCTGTCTGGAACATGACCAGTGCCTGGGCTGTGTGG
ATTCGCACATGCTGAGCCAGGCTGTTGGCATCCAGAAACTTGTCCCCACAGGAGTCACAGGCGTAGAGGA
TGTGAGTGTTGGGGTCTTCTTCCTGCACTTGCTTCACAGCTTTGCTGATCTCGGCCTTCAGGACTTCCGT
CTCATCGGCTGTCACTGCAGCTCCCACCGGCACCACTGTGAGCTGAGTGACGGCTGTCGCTGCCAGTGCC
TCGGTAGCCAGCGTGACCATGTCATCCACAGTGACCACGCTGACCTCACTGCCCTCCTCGGGCTCCAGGA
TCTTGATGCCTGCCTTGCCCTGGTGCACGGTCTTCACGTGGGAGCGCAGGTTGTCTACCCGGTTGAAGCC
ACGCCCACACTTATCACACAGGTAAGGCTTCTCTCCAGTGTGAATGATGATGTGCTTGGACAGGTCCCCC
ACGTTCACGAAGGCCTTGCTGCACACGCTGCACTTGTGTGGGCGGATGTTGTCGTGGTGGCGAATATGAT
TGGCCAACTGGCTGGACTGGACGAATCTCTTGCCGCAGCGCTCGCAGACGTAGGGCTTCTCCCCGGTGTG
CTGGCGCACGTGGGCGATGA
